Addgene plasmid #63465: pFusX4-57
Purpose: Encodes RVD positions 10-12 in TALEN assembly
Depositing lab: Stephen Ekker. Depositing organization: Mayo Foundation for Medical Education and Research. Publication: FusX: A rapid one-step TALE assembly system for genome science. Ma AC, McNulty MS, Tanya PL, Jarryd CM, Martinez-Galvez G, Argue DP, Lee HB, Urban MD, Bullard CE, Blackburn PR, Man TK, Clark KJ, Ekker SC. Hum Gene Ther. 2016 Jun;27(6):451-63. doi: 10.1089/hum.2015.172 PubMed 26854857.
Backbone
  Vector backbone: FusX4
  Backbone size w/o insert (bp): 3008
  Vector type: TALEN
Growth in bacteria
  Bacterial resistance: Spectinomycin, 50 μg/mL
  Growth temperature: 37°C
  Growth strain: DH5alpha
  Copy number: High Copy
Gene/Insert
  Gene/Insert name: NG NN NI (alt name: X4_TGA)
  Species: Synthetic
  Mutation: none
  Cloning method: Restriction Enzyme; 5′ cloning site BsaI (destroyed during cloning); 3′ cloning site BsaI (destroyed during cloning)
  Sequencing primers: 5′ pCR8_F1; 3′ pCR8_R1
Terms and licenses: Academic/Nonprofit Terms; Industry Terms: Not Available to Industry
How to cite: pFusX4-57 was a gift from Stephen Ekker (Addgene plasmid # 63465 ; http://n2t.net/addgene:63465 ; RRID:Addgene_63465)
