[The description below was written by a language model from this plasmid's Addgene catalogue record.]
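Description:
pFusX4-57 is a library component plasmid from the FusX system, a one-step method for assembling TALE repeat arrays used to build TALENs and related DNA-targeting proteins. It is built on the FusX4 backbone (about 3 kb without insert), is maintained as a high-copy plasmid in standard E. coli cloning strains, and is selected with spectinomycin. The record does not name the origin of replication and includes no feature table. The listed sequencing primers are pCR8-type, which suggests a pCR8-like cloning vector context, but the record does not state this explicitly.

The insert is a synthetic, pre-assembled trimer of TALE repeats carrying the repeat-variable diresidues NG, NN and NI. Under the standard TALE code these recognise T, G and A respectively, consistent with the alternative insert name X4_TGA. The trimer occupies RVD positions 10 to 12 of the final array. It was cloned through BsaI sites that were destroyed in the process, as is typical of Golden Gate-style construction with type IIS enzymes, which cut outside their recognition sequences and allow seamless, ordered ligation of fragments.

The plasmid has no expression function of its own, and no promoter, tag or reporter is recorded. Its role is as a building block: a user selects the trimer plasmid matching the desired target bases at each position set, with pFusX4-57 chosen when positions 10 to 12 read TGA. The selected plasmids are then combined with the other FusX library members and a receiving backbone to produce a complete custom TALE array for genome editing or other sequence-targeting work.
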