>Addgene plasmid #63465 | pFusX4-57 | depositor partial sequence | sequence record 105448 | pFusX4_TGA
AGTCTTAAGCGTCTCCCCTGACCCCGGACCAAGTGGTGGCTATCGCCAGCAACGGTGGCGGCAAGCAAGC
GCTCGAAACGGTGCAGCGGCTGTTGCCGGTGCTGTGCCAGGACCATGGCCTGACCCCGGACCAAGTGGTG
GCTATCGCCAGCAACAATGGCGGCAAGCAAGCGCTCGAAACGGTGCAGCGGCTGTTGCCGGTGCTGTGCC
AGGACCATGGCCTGACCCCGGACCAAGTGGTGGCTATCGCCAGCAACATTGGCGGCAAGCAAGCGCTCGA
AACGGTGCAGCGGCTGTTGCCGGTGCTGTGCCAGGACCATGGCCGAGACGTC
