>Addgene plasmid #63465 | pFusX4-57 | depositor partial sequence | sequence record 105449 | FusX4
CGTCTCCCCTGACCCCGGACCAAGTGGTGGCTATCGAGACCGGCGCCGCTACGGGCGCGTCCCATTCGCC
ATTCAGGCTGCGCAACTGTTGGGAAGGGCGATCGGTGCGGGCTCTTCGCTATTACGCCAGCTGGCGAAAG
GGGGATGTGCTGCAAGGCGATTAAGTTGGGAACGCCAGGGTTTTCCCAGTCACGACGTTGTAAAACGACG
GCCAGTGAGCGCGCGTAATCGACTCACTATAGGGCGAATTGGGTACCGGGCCCCCCCTCGAGGTCCTCCA
GCTTTTGTTCCCTTTAGTGAGGGTTAATTGCGCGCTTGGCGTAATCATGGTCATAGCTGTTTCCTGTGTG
AAATTGTTATCCGCTCACAATTCCACACAACATACGAGCCGGAAGCATAAAGTGTAAAGCCTGGGGTGCC
TAATGAGTGAGCTAACTCACATTAATTGCGTTGCGCTCACTGCCCGCTTTCCACCGGTGGTCTCTGGCGG
CAAGCAAGCGCTCGAAACGGTGCAGCGGCTGTTGCCGGTGCTGTGCCAGGACCATGGCCGAGACGTCTAG
ACCAGCCAGGACAGAAATGCCTCGACTTCGCTGCTACCCAAGGTTGCCGGGTGACGCACACCGTGGAAAC
GGATGAAGGCACGAACCCAGTGGACATAAGCCTGTTCGGTTCGTAAGCTGTAATGCAAGTAGCGTATGCG
CTCACGCAACTGGTCCAGAACCTTGACCGAACGCAGCGGTGGTAACGGCGCAGTGGCGGTTTTCATGGCT
TGTTATGACTGTTTTTTTGGGGTACAGTCTATGCCTCGGGCATCCAAGCAGCAAGCGCGTTACGCCGTGG
GTCGATGTTTGATGTTATGGAGCAGCAACGATGTTACGCAGCAGGGCAGTCGCCCTAAAACAAAGTTAAA
CATTATGAGGGAAGCGGTGATCGCCGAAGTATCGACTCAACTATCAGAGGTAGTTGGCGTCATCGAGCGC
CATCTCGAACCGACGTTGCTGGCCGTACATTTGTACGGCTCCGCAGTGGATGGCGGCCTGAAGCCACACA
GTGATATTGATTTGCTGGTTACGGTGACCGTAAGGCTTGATGAAACAACGCGGCGAGCTTTGATCAACGA
CCTTTTGGAAACTTCGGCTTCCCCTGGAGAGAGCGAGATTCTCCGCGCTGTAGAAGTCACCATTGTTGTG
CACGACGACATCATTCCGTGGCGTTATCCAGCTAAGCGCGAACTGCAATTTGGAGAATGGCAGCGCAATG
ACATTCTTGCAGGTATCTTCGAGCCAGCCACGATCGACATTGATCTGGCTATCTTGCTGACAAAAGCAAG
AGAACATAGCGTTGCCTTGGTAGGTCCAGCGGCGGAGGAACTCTTTGATCCGGTTCCTGAACAGGATCTA
TTTGAGGCGCTAAATGAAACCTTAACGCTATGGAACTCGCCGCCCGACTGGGCTGGCGATGAGCGAAATG
TAGTGCTTACGTTGTCCCGCATTTGGTACAGCGCAGTAACCGGCAAAATCGCGCCGAAGGATGTCGCTGC
CGACTGGGCAATGGAGCGCCTGCCGGCCCAGTATCAGCCCGTCATACTTGAAGCTAGACAGGCTTATCTT
GGACAAGAAGAAGATCGCTTGGCCTCGCGCGCAGATCAGTTGGAAGAATTTGTCCACTACGTGAAAGGCG
AGATCACCAAGGTAGTCGGCAAATAACCCTCGAGCCACCCATGACCAAAATCCCTTAACGTGAGTTACGC
GTCGTTCCACTGAGCGTCAGACCCCGTAGAAAAGATCAAAGGATCTTCTTGAGATCCTTTTTTTCTGCGC
GTAATCTGCTGCTTGCAAACAAAAAAACCACCGCTACCAGCGGTGGTTTGTTTGCCGGATCAAGAGCTAC
CAACTCTTTTTCCGAAGGTAACTGGCTTCAGCAGAGCGCAGATACCAAATACTGTCCTTCTAGTGTAGCC
GTAGTTAGGCCACCACTTCAAGAACTCTGTAGCACCGCCTACATACCTCGCTCTGCTAATCCTGTTACCA
GTGGCTGCTGCCAGTGGCGATAAGTCGTGTCTTACCGGGTTGGACTCAAGACGATAGTTACCGGATAAGG
CGCAGCGGTCGGGCTGAACGGGGGGTTCGTGCACACAGCCCAGCTTGGAGCGAACGACCTACACCGAACT
GAGATACCTACAGCGTGAGCATTGAGAAAGCGCCACGCTTCCCGAAGGGAGAAAGGCGGACAGGTATCCG
GTAAGCGGCAGGGTCGGAACAGGAGAGCGCACGAGGGAGCTTCCAGGGGGAAACGCCTGGTATCTTTATA
GTCCTGTCGGGTTTCGCCACCTCTGACTTGAGCGTCGATTTTTGTGATGCTCGTCAGGGGGGCGGAGCCT
ATGGAAAAACGCCAGCAACGCGGCCTTTTTACGGTTCCTGGCCTTTTGCTGGCCTTTTGCTCACATGTTC
TTTCCTGCGTTATCCCCTGATTCTGTGGATAACCGTATTACCGCCTTTGAGTGAGCTGATACCGCTCGCC
GCAGCCGAACGACCGAGCGCAGCGAGTCAGTGAGCGAGGAAGCGGAAGAGCGCCCAATACGCAAACCGCC
TCTCCCCGCGCGTTGGCCGATTCATTAATGCAGCTGGCACGACAGGTTTCCCGACTGGAAAGCGGGCAGT
GAGCGCAACGCAATTAATACGCGTACCGCTAGCCAGGAAGAGTTTGTAGAAACGCAAAAAGGCCATCCGT
CAGGATGGCCTTCTGCTTAGTTTGATGCCTGGCAGTTTATGGCGGGCGTCCTGCCCGCCACCCTCCGGGC
CGTTGCTTCACAACGTTCAAATCCGCTCCCGGCGGATTTGTCCTACTCAGGAGAGCGTTCACCGACAAAC
AACAGATAAAACGAAAGGCCCAGTCTTCCGACTGAGCCTTTCGTTTTATTTGATGCCTGGCAGTTCCCTA
CTCTCGCGTTAACGCTAGCATGGATGTTTTCCCAGTCACGACGTTGTAAAACGACGGCCAGTCTTAAG
