>Addgene plasmid #63465 | pFusX4-57 | addgene partial sequence | sequence record 115611 | pCR8_R1 5'-cgaaccgaacaggcttatgt-3'
GTGCGTCACCCGGCAACCTTGGGTAGCAGCGAAGTCGAGGCATTTCTGTCCTGGCTGGTCTAGACGTCTC
GGCCATGGTCCTGGCACAGCACCGGCAACAGCCGCTGCACCGTTTCGAGCGCTTGCTTGCCGCCAATGTT
GCTGGCGATAGCCACCACTTGGTCCGGGGTCAGGCCATGGTCCTGGCACAGCACCGGCAACAGCCGCTGC
ACCGTTTCGAGCGCTTGCTTGCCGCCATTGTTGCTGGCGATAGCCACCACTTGGTCCGGGGTCAGGCCAT
GGTCCTGGCACAGCACCGGCAACAGCCGCTGCACCGTTTCGAGCGCTTGCTTGCCGCCACCGTTGCTGGC
GATAGCCACCACTTGGTCCGGGGTCAGGGGAGACGCTTAAGACTGGCCGTCGTTTTACAACGTCGTGACT
GGGAAAACATCCATGCTAGCGTTAACGCGAGAGTAGGGAACTGCCAGGCATCAAATAAAACGAAAGGCTC
AGTCGGAAGACTGGGCCTTTCGTTTTATCTGTTGTTTGTCGGTGAACGCTCTCCTGAGTAGGACAAATCC
GCCGGGAGCGGATTTGAACGTTGTGAAGCAACGGCCCGGAGGGTGGCGGGCAGGACGCCCGCCATAAACT
GCCAGGCATCAAACTAAGCAGAAGGCCATCCTGACGGATGGCCTTTTTGCGTTTCTACAAACTCTTCCTG
GCTAGCGGTACGCGTATTAATTGCGTTGCGCTCACTGCCCGCTTTCCAGTCGG
